>Addgene plasmid #171288 | pFTK016 | addgene full sequence | sequence record 349561 | Addgene NGS Result
GTGGCTCTTCAGTGGACGAAAGGGCCTCGTGATACGCCTATTTTTATAGGTTAATGTCATGATAATAATG
GTTTCTTAGACGTCAGGTGGCACTTTTCGGGGAAATGTGCGCGGAACCCCTATTTGTTTATTTTTCTAAA
TACATTCAAATATGTATCCGCTCATGAGACAATAACCCTGATAAATGCTTCAATAATATTGAAAAAGGAA
GAGTATGCGCTCACGCAACTGGTCCAGAACCTTGACCGAACGCAGCGGTGGTAACGGCGCAGTGGCGGTT
TTCATGGCTTGTTATGACTGTTTTTTTTTGGGGTACAGTCTATGCCTCGGGCATCCAAGCAGCAAGCGCG
TTACGCCGTGGGTCGATGTTTGATGTTATGGAGCAGCAACGATGTTACGCAGCAGGGCAGTCGCCCTAAA
ACAAAGTTAAACATCATGAGGGAAGCGGTGATCGCCGAAGTATCGACTCAACTATCAGAGGTAGTTGGCG
TCATCGAGCGCCATCTCGAACCGACGTTGCTGGCCGTACATTTGTACGGCTCCGCAGTGGATGGCGGCCT
GAAGCCACACAGCGATATTGATTTGCTGGTTACGGTGACCGTAAGGCTTGATGAAACAACGCGGCGAGCT
TTGATCAACGACCTTTTGGAAACTTCGGCTTCCCCTGGAGAGAGCGAGATTCTCCGCGCTGTAGAAGTCA
CCATTGTTGTGCACGACGACATCATTCCGTGGCGTTATCCAGCTAAGCGCGAACTGCAATTTGGAGAATG
GCAGCGCAATGACATTCTTGCAGGTATCTTCGAGCCAGCCACGATCGACATTGATCTGGCTATCTTGCTG
ACAAAAGCAAGAGAACATAGCGTTGCCTTGGTAGGTCCAGCGGCGGAGGAACTCTTTGATCCGGTTCCTG
AACAGGATCTATTTGAGGCGCTAAATGAAACCTTAACGCTATGGAACTCGCCGCCCGACTGGGCTGGCGA
TGAGCGAAATGTAGTGCTTACGTTGTCCCGCATTTGGTACAGCGCAGTAACCGGCAAAATCGCGCCGAAG
GATGTCGCTGCCGACTGGGCAATGGAGCGCCTGCCGGCCCAGTATCAGCCCGTCATACTTGAAGCTAGAC
AGGCTTATCTTGGACAAGAAGAAGATCGCTTGGCCTCGCGCGCAGATCAGTTGGAAGAATTTGTCCATTA
CGTAAAAGGCGAGATCACCAAGGTAGTCGGCAAATAACTGTCAGACCAAGTTTACTCATATATACTTTAG
ATTGATTTAAAACTTCATTTTTAATTTAAAAGGATCTAGGTGAAGATCCTTTTTGATAATCTCATGACCA
AAATCCCTTAACGTGAGTTTTCGTTCCACTGAGCGTCAGACCCCGTAGAAAAGATCAAAGGATCTTCTTG
AGATCCTTTTTTTCTGCGCGTAATCTGCTGCTTGCAAACAAAAAAACCACCGCTACCAGCGGTGGTTTGT
TTGCCGGATCAAGAGCTACCAACTCTTTTTCCGAAGGTAACTGGCTTCAGCAGAGCGCAGATACCAAATA
CTGTTCTTCTAGTGTAGCCGTAGTTAGGCCACCACTTCAAGAACTCTGTAGCACCGCCTACATACCTCGC
TCTGCTAATCCTGTTACCAGTGGCTGCTGCCAGTGGCGATAAGTCGTGTCTTACCGGGTTGGACTCAAGA
CGATAGTTACCGGATAAGGCGCAGCGGTCGGGCTGAACGGGGGGTTCGTGCACACAGCCCAGCTTGGAGC
GAACGACCTACACCGAACTGAGATACCTACAGCGTGAGCTATGAGAAAGCGCCACGCTTCCCGAAGGGAG
AAAGGCGGACAGGTATCCGGTAAGCGGCAGGGTCGGAACAGGAGAGCGCACGAGGGAGCTTCCAGGGGGA
AACGCCTGGTATCTTTATAGTCCTGTCGGGTTTCGCCACCTCTGACTTGAGCGTCGATTTTTGTGATGCT
CGTCAGGGGGGCGGAGCCTATGGAAAAACGCCAGCAACGCGGCCTTTTTACGGTTCCTGGCCTTTTGCTG
GCCTTTTGCTCACATGTTCTTTCCTGCGTTATCCCCTGATTCTGTGGATAACCGTATTACCGCCTTTGAG
TGAGCTGATACCGCTCGCCGCAGCCGAACGACCGAGCGCAGCGAGTCAGTGAGCGAGGAAGCGGAAGAGC
GCCCAATACGCAAACCGCCTCTCCCCGCGCGTTGGCCGATTCATTAATCACTCTGTGGTCTCAGGAGGCC
CTTTCGTATTCACTCGAGTTTACCACTCCCTATCAGTGATAGAGAAAAGTGAAAGTCGAGCTCCCCATCT
TCAGTATATTCATCTTCCCATCCAAGAACCTTTATTTCCCCTAAGTAAGTACTTTGCTACATCCATACTC
CATCCTTCCCATCCCTTATTCCTTTGAACCTTTCAGTTCGAGCTTTCCCACTTCATCGCAGCTTGACTAA
CAGCTACCCCGCTTGAGCAGACATCACCAATGTGAGACCACGAA
Features (pLannotate 1.2.2; 8 found; start..end, strand, type, name):
    110..214     +  promoter       AmpR promoter: bla
    205..285     -  CDS            int (fragment): INT2_ECOLX - Protein inferred from homology: Swiss-Prot protein existence level 3. Putative integrase believed to be involved in the insertion of antibiotic resistance genes into plasmids and transposons. From Escherichia coli.
    373..429     +  CDS            GmR (fragment): gentamycin acetyltransferase; aacC1; confers resistance to gentamycin
    436..1224    +  CDS            aadA: S3AD_ECOLX - Experimental evidence at protein level: Swiss-Prot protein existence level 1. Mediates bacterial resistance to the antibiotics streptomycin and spectinomycin. From Escherichia coli.
   1398..1986    +  rep_origin     ori: high-copy-number ColE1/pMB1/pBR322/pUC origin of replication
   2169..2218    +  CDS            lacI (fragment): lac repressor; lacI; The lac repressor binds to the lac operator to inhibit transcription in E. coli. This inhibition can be relieved by adding lactose or isopropyl-β-D-thiogalactopyranoside (IPTG).
   2259..2286    +  promoter       tetR/tetA promoters (fragment): tetR; overlapping promoters for bacterial tetR and tetA
   2355..2470    +  intron         gpdA intron: gpdA; intron from the Aspergillus nidulans glyceraldehyde-3-phosphate dehydrogenase gene (Punt et al., 1990)
