[The description below was written by a language model from this plasmid's Addgene catalogue record and pLannotate feature annotations shown in this document.]
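Description:
pFTK016 is a level 0 (LVL0) part plasmid from the Fungal Modular Cloning ToolKit, a synthetic-biology parts collection for filamentous fungi. It is built on the MoClo entry backbone pICH41295 and is a compact plasmid of about 2.5 kb. It is maintained in E. coli through a high-copy ColE1/pUC-type origin and selected with spectinomycin via the aadA aminoglycoside adenylyltransferase gene. An upstream bla-type promoter is annotated just before this cassette. The short integrase and gentamicin acetyltransferase fragments next to aadA are most likely remnants of the integron context from which the resistance cassette was derived, not functional genes. The small lacI fragment likewise looks like backbone carry-over.

The stored part is a synthetic promoter, described as a single-repeat TET promoter fused to the gpdA core promoter (CPgpdA). The feature table is consistent with this. A short match to the bacterial tetR/tetA promoter region corresponds to the one tet operator-containing repeat. It is followed by sequence annotated as the Aspergillus nidulans glyceraldehyde-3-phosphate dehydrogenase (gpdA) intron region, which presumably falls within the core promoter segment. In this type of design, the operator repeat provides a binding site for a Tet-based synthetic transcription factor, and the minimal fungal core promoter supplies the basal transcription machinery, so expression depends on the regulator.

The plasmid carries no coding payload, fungal selection marker or fungal replication element. It serves only as a donor of a promoter module, to be combined with coding sequences and terminators into higher-level transcription units by modular cloning. The record does not state the flanking restriction sites or overhangs.
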