Addgene plasmid #171288: pFTK016
Purpose: Part Plasmid Entry Vector (LVL0) from the Fungal Modular Cloning ToolKit.
Depositing lab: Arnold Driessen. Depositing organization: University of Groningen. Publication: Modular Synthetic Biology Toolkit for Filamentous Fungi. Mozsik L, Pohl C, Meyer V, Bovenberg RAL, Nygard Y, Driessen AJM. ACS Synth Biol. 2021 Nov 2. doi: 10.1021/acssynbio.1c00260. PubMed 34726388.
Backbone
  Vector backbone: pICH41295
  Vector type: Bacterial Expression, Yeast Expression, Synthetic Biology
Growth in bacteria
  Bacterial resistance: Spectinomycin, 50 μg/mL
  Growth temperature: 37°C
  Growth strain: DH5alpha
  Copy number: High Copy
Gene/Insert
  Gene/Insert name: PTET-1x-repeat promoter+CPgpdA (fused)
  Species: Penicillium, Aspergillus, or other fungal sources
  Mutation: n/a
  Cloning method: Restriction Enzyme; 5′ cloning site Unknown (unknown if destroyed)
Terms and licenses: Academic/Nonprofit Terms; Industry Terms: Not Available to Industry
How to cite: pFTK016 was a gift from Arnold Driessen (Addgene plasmid # 171288 ; http://n2t.net/addgene:171288 ; RRID:Addgene_171288)
